>Addgene plasmid #53208 | pTRCHisB-TRF2∆B | depositor full sequence | sequence record 82839 | Full Putative Sequence
GTTTGACAGCTTATCATCGACTGCACGGTGCACCAATGCTTCTGGCGTCAGGCAGCCATCGGAAGCTGTG
GTATGGCTGTGCAGGTCGTAAATCACTGCATAATTCGTGTCGCTCAAGGCGCACTCCCGTTCTGGATAAT
GTTTTTTGCGCCGACATCATAACGGTTCTGGCAAATATTCTGAAATGAGCTGTTGACAATTAATCATCCG
GCTCGTATAATGTGTGGAATTGTGAGCGGATAACAATTTCACACAGGAAACAGCGCCGCTGAGAAAAAGC
GAAGCGGCACTGCTCTTTAACAATTTATCAGACAATCTGTGTGGGCACTCGACCGGAATTATCGATTAAC
TTTATTATTAAAAATTAAAGAGGTATATATTAATGTATCGATTAAATAAGGAGGAATAAACCATGGGGGG
TTCTCATCATCATCATCATCATGGTATGGCTAGCATGACTGGTGGACAGCAAATGGGTCGGGATCTGTAC
GAAAACCTGTATTTTCAGGGCGATCCGAGCTCGAGATCTGCGCGTGATCGATCGCGGCTGGAAGAGGCAG
TCAATCGCTGGGTGCTCAAGTTCTACTTCCACGAGGCGCTGCGGGCCTTTCGGGGTAGCCGGTACGGGGA
CTTCAGACAGATCCGGGACATCATGCAGGCTTTGCTTGTCAGGCCCTTGGGGAAGGAGCACACCGTGTCC
CGATTGCTGCGGGTTATGCAGTGTCTGTCGCGGATTGAAGAAGGGGAAAATTTAGACTGTTCCTTTGATA
TGGAGGCTGAGCTCACACCACTGGAATCAGCTATCAATGTGCTGGAGATGATTAAAACGGAATTTACACT
GACAGAAGCAGTGGTCGAATCCAGTAGAAAACTGGTCAAGGAAGCTGCTGTCATTATTTGTATCAAAAAC
AAAGAATTTGAAAAGGCTTCAAAAATTTTGAAAAAACATATGTCCAAGGACCCCACAACTCAGAAGCTGA
GAAATGATCTCCTGAATATTATTCGAGAAAAGAACTTGGCCCATCCTGTTATCCAGAACTTTTCATATGA
GACCTTCCAGCAGAAGATGCTGCGCTTCCTGGAGAGCCACCTGGATGACGCCGAGCCCTACCTCCTCACG
ATGGCCAAAAAGGCTTTGAAATCTGAGTCCGCTGCCTCAAGTACAGGGAAGGAAGATAAACAGCCAGCAC
CAGGGCCTGTGGAAAAGCCACCCAGAGAACCCGCAAGGCAGCTACGGAATCCTCCAACCACCATTGGAAT
GATGACTCTGAAAGCAGCTTTCAAGACTCTGTCTGGTGCACAGGATTCTGAGGCAGCCTTTGCAAAACTG
GACCAGAAGGATCTGGTTCTTCCTACTCAAGCTCTCCCAGCATCACCAGCCCTCAAAAACAAGAGACCCA
GAAAAGATGAAAACGAAAGTTCAGCCCCGGCTGACGGTGAGGGTGGCTCGGAACTGCAGCCCAAGAACAA
GCGCATGACAATAAGCAGATTGGTCTTGGAGGAGGACAGCCAGAGTACTGAGCCCAGCGCAGGCCTCAAC
TCCTCCCAGGAGGCCGCTTCAGCGCCACCATCCAAGCCCACCGTTCTCAACCAACCCCTCCCTGGAGAGA
AGAATCCCAAAGTACCCAAAGGCAAGTGGAACAGCTCTAATGGGGTTGAAGAAAAGGAGACTTGGGTGGA
AGAGGATGAACTGTTTCAAGTTCAGGCAGCACCAGATGAAGACAGTACAACCAATATAACA
[165 nt withheld, positions 1742-1906]
TGAAAGCTTGGCTGTTTGGCGGATGAGAGAAGATTTTCAGCCTGATACAGATTAAATCAGAACGCAGAAG
CGGTCTGATAAAACAGAATTTGCCTGGCGGCAGTAGCGCGGTGGTCCCACCTGACCCCATGCCGAACTCA
GAAGTGAAACGCCGTAGCGCCGATGGTAGTGTGGGGTCTCCCCATGCGAGAGTAGGGAACTGCCAGGCAT
CAAATAAAACGAAAGGCTCAGTCGAAAGACTGGGCCTTTCGTTTTATCTGTTGTTTGTCGGTGAACGCTC
TCCTGAGTAGGACAAATCCGCCGGGAGCGGATTTGAACGTTGCGAAGCAACGGCCCGGAGGGTGGCGGGC
AGGACGCCCGCCATAAACTGCCAGGCATCAAATTAAGCAGAAGGCCATCCTGACGGATGGCCTTTTTGCG
TTTCTACAAACTCTTTTTGTTTATTTTTCTAAATACATTCAAATATGTATCCGCTCATGAGACAATAACC
CTGATAAATGCTTCAATAATATTGAAAAAGGAAGAGTATGAGTATTCAACATTTCCGTGTCGCCCTTATT
CCCTTTTTTGCGGCATTTTGCCTTCCTGTTTTTGCTCACCCAGAAACGCTGGTGAAAGTAAAAGATGCTG
AAGATCAGTTGGGTGCACGAGTGGGTTACATCGAACTGGATCTCAACAGCGGTAAGATCCTTGAGAGTTT
TCGCCCCGAAGAACGTTTTCCAATGATGAGCACTTTTAAAGTTCTGCTATGTGGCGCGGTATTATCCCGT
GTTGACGCCGGGCAAGAGCAACTCGGTCGCCGCATACACTATTCTCAGAATGACTTGGTTGAGTACTCAC
CAGTCACAGAAAAGCATCTTACGGATGGCATGACAGTAAGAGAATTATGCAGTGCTGCCATAACCATGAG
TGATAACACTGCGGCCAACTTACTTCTGACAACGATCGGAGGACCGAAGGAGCTAACCGCTTTTTTGCAC
AACATGGGGGATCATGTAACTCGCCTTGATCGTTGGGAACCGGAGCTGAATGAAGCCATACCAAACGACG
AGCGTGACACCACGATGCCTGTAGCAATGGCAACAACGTTGCGCAAACTATTAACTGGCGAACTACTTAC
TCTAGCTTCCCGGCAACAATTAATAGACTGGATGGAGGCGGATAAAGTTGCAGGACCACTTCTGCGCTCG
GCCCTTCCGGCTGGCTGGTTTATTGCTGATAAATCTGGAGCCGGTGAGCGTGGGTCTCGCGGTATCATTG
CAGCACTGGGGCCAGATGGTAAGCCCTCCCGTATCGTAGTTATCTACACGACGGGGAGTCAGGCAACTAT
GGATGAACGAAATAGACAGATCGCTGAGATAGGTGCCTCACTGATTAAGCATTGGTAACTGTCAGACCAA
GTTTACTCATATATACTTTAGATTGATTTAAAACTTCATTTTTAATTTAAAAGGATCTAGGTGAAGATCC
TTTTTGATAATCTCATGACCAAAATCCCTTAACGTGAGTTTTCGTTCCACTGAGCGTCAGACCCCGTAGA
AAAGATCAAAGGATCTTCTTGAGATCCTTTTTTTCTGCGCGTAATCTGCTGCTTGCAAACAAAAAAACCA
CCGCTACCAGCGGTGGTTTGTTTGCCGGATCAAGAGCTACCAACTCTTTTTCCGAAGGTAACTGGCTTCA
GCAGAGCGCAGATACCAAATACTGTCCTTCTAGTGTAGCCGTAGTTAGGCCACCACTTCAAGAACTCTGT
AGCACCGCCTACATACCTCGCTCTGCTAATCCTGTTACCAGTGGCTGCTGCCAGTGGCGATAAGTCGTGT
CTTACCGGGTTGGACTCAAGACGATAGTTACCGGATAAGGCGCAGCGGTCGGGCTGAACGGGGGGTTCGT
GCACACAGCCCAGCTTGGAGCGAACGACCTACACCGAACTGAGATACCTACAGCGTGAGCTATGAGAAAG
CGCCACGCTTCCCGAAGGGAGAAAGGCGGACAGGTATCCGGTAAGCGGCAGGGTCGGAACAGGAGAGCGC
ACGAGGGAGCTTCCAGGGGGAAACGCCTGGTATCTTTATAGTCCTGTCGGGTTTCGCCACCTCTGACTTG
AGCGTCGATTTTTGTGATGCTCGTCAGGGGGGCGGAGCCTATGGAAAAACGCCAGCAACGCGGCCTTTTT
ACGGTTCCTGGCCTTTTGCTGGCCTTTTGCTCACATGTTCTTTCCTGCGTTATCCCCTGATTCTGTGGAT
AACCGTATTACCGCCTTTGAGTGAGCTGATACCGCTCGCCGCAGCCGAACGACCGAGCGCAGCGAGTCAG
TGAGCGAGGAAGCGGAAGAGCGCCTGATGCGGTATTTTCTCCTTACGCATCTGTGCGGTATTTCACACCG
CATATGGTGCACTCTCAGTACAATCTGCTCTGATGCCGCATAGTTAAGCCAGTATACACTCCGCTATCGC
TACGTGACTGGGTCATGGCTGCGCCCCGACACCCGCCAACACCCGCTGACGCGCCCTGACGGGCTTGTCT
GCTCCCGGCATCCGCTTACAGACAAGCTGTGACCGTCTCCGGGAGCTGCATGTGTCAGAGGTTTTCACCG
TCATCACCGAAACGCGCGAGGCAGCAGATCAATTCGCGCGCGAAGGCGAAGCGGCATGCATTTACGTTGA
CACCATCGAATGGCGCAAAACCTTTCGCGGTATGGCATGATAGCGCCCGGAAGAGAGTCAATTCAGGGTG
GTGAATGTGAAACCAGTAACGTTATACGATGTCGCAGAGTATGCCGGTGTCTCTTATCAGACCGTTTCCC
GCGTGGTGAACCAGGCCAGCCACGTTTCTGCGAAAACGCGGGAAAAAGTGGAAGCGGCGATGGCGGAGCT
GAATTACATTCCCAACCGCGTGGCACAACAACTGGCGGGCAAACAGTCGTTGCTGATTGGCGTTGCCACC
TCCAGTCTGGCCCTGCACGCGCCGTCGCAAATTGTCGCGGCGATTAAATCTCGCGCCGATCAACTGGGTG
CCAGCGTGGTGGTGTCGATGGTAGAACGAAGCGGCGTCGAAGCCTGTAAAGCGGCGGTGCACAATCTTCT
CGCGCAACGCGTCAGTGGGCTGATCATTAACTATCCGCTGGATGACCAGGATGCCATTGCTGTGGAAGCT
GCCTGCACTAATGTTCCGGCGTTATTTCTTGATGTCTCTGACCAGACACCCATCAACAGTATTATTTTCT
CCCATGAAGACGGTACGCGACTGGGCGTGGAGCATCTGGTCGCATTGGGTCACCAGCAAATCGCGCTGTT
AGCGGGCCCATTAAGTTCTGTCTCGGCGCGTCTGCGTCTGGCTGGCTGGCATAAATATCTCACTCGCAAT
CAAATTCAGCCGATAGCGGAACGGGAAGGCGACTGGAGTGCCATGTCCGGTTTTCAACAAACCATGCAAA
TGCTGAATGAGGGCATCGTTCCCACTGCGATGCTGGTTGCCAACGATCAGATGGCGCTGGGCGCAATGCG
CGCCATTACCGAGTCCGGGCTGCGCGTTGGTGCGGATATCTCGGTAGTGGGATACGACGATACCGAAGAC
AGCTCATGTTATATCCCGCCGTCAACCACCATCAAACAGGATTTTCGCCTGCTGGGGCAAACCAGCGTGG
ACCGCTTGCTGCAACTCTCTCAGGGCCAGGCGGTGAAGGGCAATCAGCTGTTGCCCGTCTCACTGGTGAA
AAGAAAAACCACCCTGGCGCCCAATACGCAAACCGCCTCTCCCCGCGCGTTGGCCGATTCATTAATGCAG
CTGGCACGACAGGTTTCCCGACTGGAAAGCGGGCAGTGAGCGCAACGCAATTAATGTGAGTTAGCGCGAA
TTGATCTG
Features (pLannotate 1.2.2; 20 found; start..end, strand, type, name):
      3..20      +  promoter       tet promoter (fragment): E. coli promoter for tetracycline efflux protein gene
     16..117     -  CDS            yciV (fragment): RNAAM_ECOLI - Also known as trpH From Escherichia coli (strain K12).
    193..222     +  promoter       trc promoter: strong E. coli promoter; hybrid between the trp and lac UV5 promoters
    230..246     +  protein_bind   lac operator: The lac repressor binds to the lac operator to inhibit transcription in E. coli. This inhibition can be relieved by adding lactose or isopropyl-β-D-thiogalactopyranoside (IPTG). lac repressor encoded by lacI
    263..332     +  misc_feature   rrnG antiterminator: antiterminator from the E. coli rrnG leader region (Berg et al., 1989)
    383..409     +  CDS            minicistron: synthetic cistron containing a ribosome binding site (Shine-Dalgarno sequence), for enhancing the bacterial expression of a downstream cistron (Schoner, 1997) This first cistron should terminate 3 bp upstream of the ATG for the second cistron.
    425..445     +  CDS            capTEV™ (fragment): composite tag for in vivo biotinylation, TEV protease cleavage, and 6xHis tagging
    446..478     +  CDS            T7 tag (gene 10 leader): leader peptide from bacteriophage T7 gene 10 promotes efficient translation in E. coli
    491..511     +  CDS            TEV site: tobacco etch virus (TEV) protease recognition and cleavage site
    509..1906    +  CDS            TERF2 (fragment) (sequence partly withheld): TERF2_HUMAN - Also known as TRBF2, TRF2. Experimental evidence at protein level: Swiss-Prot protein existence level 1. Binds the telomeric double-stranded 5'-TTAGGG-3' repeat and plays a central role in telomere maintenance and protection against end-to-end fusion of chromosomes. In addition to its telomeric DNA- binding role, required to recruit a number of factors and enzymes required for telomere protection, including the shelterin complex, TERF2IP/RAP1 and DCLRE1B/Apollo. Component of the shelterin complex (telosome) that is involved in the regulation of telomere length and protection. She
   1998..2113    +  ncRNA          5S rRNA: Accession: RF00001 - 5S ribosomal RNA
   2117..2203    +  terminator     rrnB T1 terminator: Escherichia coli rrnB; transcription terminator T1 from the E. coli rrnB gene
   2295..2322    +  terminator     rrnB T2 terminator: transcription terminator T2 from the E. coli rrnB gene
   2342..2433    +  promoter       AmpR promoter: bla
   2434..3294    +  CDS            AmpR: β-lactamase; bla; confers resistance to ampicillin, carbenicillin, and related antibiotics
   3465..4053    +  rep_origin     ori: high-copy-number ColE1/pMB1/pBR322/pUC origin of replication
   4239..4379    -  misc_feature   bom: basis of mobility region from pBR322
   4481..4521    -  CDS            rop (fragment): Rop protein, which maintains plasmids at low copy number; rop
   4565..4642    +  promoter       lacI promoter: lacI
   4643..5725    +  CDS            lacI: lac repressor; lacI; The lac repressor binds to the lac operator to inhibit transcription in E. coli. This inhibition can be relieved by adding lactose or isopropyl-β-D-thiogalactopyranoside (IPTG).
