[The description below was written by a language model from this plasmid's Addgene catalogue record and pLannotate feature annotations shown in this document.]
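Description:
pTRCHisB-TRF2∆B is a bacterial expression plasmid built on the Invitrogen pTrcHisB backbone for producing a truncated, histidine-tagged form of human TRF2 (TERF2) in E. coli. It replicates from a high-copy ColE1/pMB1-type origin (only a fragment of rop remains, and the pBR322 bom region is present) and is selected with ampicillin through the β-lactamase gene. The total size is recorded as 5,764 bp, matching the annotated full sequence.

Expression is driven by the trc promoter, a strong trp/lac hybrid, followed by a lac operator. The plasmid carries its own lacI gene, so transcription is repressed until induced with IPTG. Downstream lie the rrnG antiterminator and a short minicistron with a ribosome binding site, both intended to improve transcription and translation of the following reading frame. The N-terminal leader supplied by the backbone comprises the 6xHis tag (picked up by the annotation as a fragment of a composite tag), the T7 gene 10 leader, and an annotated TEV protease recognition site that abuts the start of the insert, which would allow tag removal. The insert encodes amino acids 47–500 of TRF2, lacking the N-terminal basic domain. The depositor notes that numbering follows the older Swiss-Prot version of the reference sequence. The restriction sites used for cloning were destroyed and are not recorded. Transcription ends at the rrnB T1 and T2 terminators, preceded by 5S rRNA sequence.

The construct is used to purify recombinant TRF2∆B, a variant of the shelterin telomere repeat-binding protein. The associated work examined in vitro how TRF1 and TRF2 modulate Rad51-mediated displacement loop formation on telomeric and nontelomeric DNA.
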