Addgene plasmid #53208: pTRCHisB-TRF2∆B
Purpose: Expressed N-terminally Hexahistine tagged TRF2 Delta Basic protein
Depositing lab: Jack Griffith. Depositing organization: University of North Carolina at Chapel Hill. Publication: TRF1 and TRF2 differentially modulate Rad51-mediated telomeric and nontelomeric displacement loop formation in vitro. Bower BD, Griffith JD. Biochemistry. 2014 Sep 2;53(34):5485-95. doi: 10.1021/bi5006249. Epub 2014 Aug 21. PubMed 25115914.
Backbone
  Vector backbone: pTrcHisB
  Backbone manufacturer: Invitrogen
  Backbone size w/o insert (bp): 4404
  Total vector size (bp): 5764
  Vector type: Bacterial Expression
Growth in bacteria
  Bacterial resistance: Ampicillin, 100 μg/mL
  Growth temperature: 37°C
  Growth strain: DH10B
  Copy number: High Copy
Gene/Insert
  Gene/Insert name: TRF2 Delta Basic (alt names: TRF2; TERF2)
  Species: H. sapiens (human)
  Mutation: contains amino acids 47-500
  GenBank ID: UniProtKB/Swiss-Prot: Q15554.2
  Entrez Gene: TERF2 (a.k.a. TRBF2, TRF2)
  Promoter: Trc
  Tag / fusion protein: 6x His (N terminal on backbone)
  Cloning method: Restriction Enzyme; 5′ cloning site Not Provided (destroyed during cloning); 3′ cloning site Not Provided (destroyed during cloning)
  Sequencing primers: 5′ AAT CTG TGT GGG CAC TCG; 3′ CTT CTG CGT TCT GAT TTA ATC TG
Resource information
  A portion of this plasmid was derived from a plasmid made by: Plasmid is modified from vectors received from Dr. Eric Gilson used in his previously published studies.
Terms and licenses: Academic/Nonprofit Terms; Industry Terms: Not Available to Industry
Depositor comments: Please note that the correct TERF2 reference sequence for this plasmid is Q15554.2 (not the more recent Q15554.3 version).
How to cite: pTRCHisB-TRF2∆B was a gift from Jack Griffith (Addgene plasmid # 53208 ; http://n2t.net/addgene:53208 ; RRID:Addgene_53208)
