>Addgene plasmid #53208 | pTRCHisB-TRF2∆B | addgene partial sequence | sequence record 84681 | M13pUC-Rev 5'-AGCGGATAACAATTTCACACAGG-3'
AGCGGCACTGCTCTTTAACAATTTATCAGACAATCTGTGTGGGCACTCGACCGGAATTATCGATTAACTT
TATTATTAAAAATTAAAGAGGTATATATTAATGTATCGATTAAATAAGGAGGAATAAACCATGGGGGGTT
CTCATCATCATCATCATCATGGTATGGCTAGCATGACTGGTGGACAGCAAATGGGTCGGGATCTGTACGA
AAACCTGTATTTTCAGGGCGATCCGAGCTCGAGATCTGCGCGTGATCGATCGCGGCTGGAAGAGGCAGTC
AATCGCTGGGTGCTCAAGTTCTACTTCCACGAGGCGCTGCGGGCCTTTCGGGGTAGCCGGTACGGGGACT
TCAGACAGATCCGGGACATCATGCAGGCTTTGCTTGTCAGGCCCTTGGGGAAGGAGCACACCGTGTCCCG
ATTGCTGCGGGTTATGCAGTGTCTGTCGCGGATTGAAGAAGGGGAAAATTTAGACTGTTCCTTTGATATG
GAGGCTGAGCTCACACCACTGGAATCAGCTATCAATGTGCTGGAGATGATTAAAACGGAATTTACACTGA
CAGAAGCAGTGGTCGAATCCAGTAGAAAACTGGTCAAGGAAGCTGCTGTCATTATTTGTATCAAAAACAA
AGAATTTGAAAAGGCTTCAAAAATTTTGAAAAAACATATGTCCAAGGACCCCACAACTCAGAAGCTGAGA
AATGATCTCCTGAATATTATTCGAGAAAAGAACTTGGCCCATCCTGTTATCCAGAACTTTTCATATGAGA
CCTTCCAGCAGAAGATGCTGCGCTTCCTGGAGAGCCACCTGGATGACGCCGAGCCCTACCTCCTCACGAT
GGCCAAAAAGGCTTTGAAATCTGAGTCCGCTGCCTCAAGTACAGGGAA
