>Addgene plasmid #53208 | pTRCHisB-TRF2∆B | addgene partial sequence | sequence record 84735 | pTrcHis-R 5'-cttctgcgttctgatttaatctg-3'
AACAGCCAAGCTTTCA
[165 nt withheld, positions 17-181]
TGTTATATTGGTTGTACTGTCTTCATCTGGTGCTGCCTGAACTTGAAACAGTTCATCCTCTTCCACCCAA
GTCTCCTTTTCTTCAACCCCATTAGAGCTGTTCCACTTGCCTTTGGGTACTTTGGGATTCTTCTCTCCAG
GGAGGGGTTGGTTGAGAACGGTGGGCTTGGATGGTGGCGCTGAAGCGGCCTCCTGGGAGGAGTTGAGGCC
TGCGCTGGGCTCAGTACTCTGGCTGTCCTCCTCCAAGACCAATCTGCTTATTGTCATGCGCTTGTTCTTG
GGCTGCAGTTCCGAGCCACCCTCACCGTCAGCCGGGGCTGAACTTTCGTTTTCATCTTTTCTGGGTCTCT
TGTTTTTGAGGGCTGGTGATGCTGGGAGAGCTTGAGTAGGAAGAACCAGATCCTTCTGGTCCAGTTTTGC
AAAGGCTGCCTCAGAATCCTGTGCACCAGACAGAGTCTTGAAAGCTGCTTTCAGAGTCATCATTCCAATG
GTGGTTGGAGGATTCCGTAGCTGCCTTGCGGGTTCTCTGGGTGGCTTTTCCACAGGCCCTGGTGCTGGCT
GTT
